Addgene plasmid #102812: Lv EF1a dCas9-HA 2A Blast
Purpose: Lentiviral plasmid from FIRE-Cas9 system to express dCas9-HA fusion protein
Depositing lab: Jerry Crabtree. Depositing organization: Stanford University. Publication: Rapid and reversible epigenome editing by endogenous chromatin regulators. Braun SMG, Kirkland JG, Chory EJ, Husmann D, Calarco JP, Crabtree GR. Nat Commun. 2017 Sep 15;8(1):560. doi: 10.1038/s41467-017-00644-y. PubMed 28916764.
Backbone
  Vector backbone: pLenti
  Vector type: Mammalian Expression, Lentiviral, CRISPR
  Selectable markers: Blasticidin
Growth in bacteria
  Bacterial resistance: Ampicillin, 100 μg/mL
  Growth temperature: 37°C
  Growth strain: NEB Stable
  Copy number: High Copy
Gene/Insert
  Gene/Insert name: dCas9-HA
  Mutation: D10A and N863A (dCas9)
  Promoter: EF1a
  Cloning method: Gibson Cloning
  Sequencing primers: 5′ EF1a Fw; 3′ WPRE Rv
Resource information
  A portion of this plasmid was derived from a plasmid made by: modified from addgene plasmid #61425
Terms and licenses: Academic/Nonprofit Terms; Industry Terms: Not Available to Industry
How to cite: Lv EF1a dCas9-HA 2A Blast was a gift from Jerry Crabtree (Addgene plasmid # 102812 ; http://n2t.net/addgene:102812 ; RRID:Addgene_102812)
