[The description below was written by a language model from this plasmid's Addgene catalogue record and pLannotate feature annotations shown in this document.]
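Description:
Lv EF1a dCas9-HA 2A Blast is a 13.9 kb lentiviral transfer plasmid built on a pLenti backbone, used for mammalian expression in CRISPR applications. It is one component of the FIRE-Cas9 system for rapid, reversible epigenome editing through recruitment of endogenous chromatin regulators. In bacteria it is maintained by a high-copy ColE1/pUC-type origin and selected with ampicillin (AmpR under its own promoter); an f1 origin is also present. The viral genome is transcribed from a CMV enhancer/promoter fused to a truncated HIV-1 5' LTR, the arrangement that makes vector RNA production Tat-independent. It carries the Ψ packaging signal with adjoining gag sequence, the RRE for Rev-dependent nuclear export, the cPPT/CTS, and a downstream truncated LTR followed by a bGH polyadenylation signal.

The payload is driven by the constitutive human EF-1α promoter. It encodes a nucleoplasmin-type bipartite NLS followed by Streptococcus pyogenes dCas9 carrying the D10A and N863A mutations, which abolish nuclease activity while retaining guide RNA-directed DNA binding. According to the catalogue entry, dCas9 is fused to an HA epitope tag and linked through a 2A peptide to blasticidin S deaminase. The HA and 2A segments are not individually annotated, but an unannotated gap between dCas9 and BSD is consistent with them. The single transcript thus yields both the dCas9-HA protein and blasticidin resistance for selecting transduced cells, and a WPRE downstream enhances expression. Outside the LTRs, the backbone holds an SV40/EM7-driven BleoR cassette, which the record does not list as a selectable marker. The construct is suited to making stable dCas9-HA cell lines and was modified from an earlier deposited plasmid.
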