Features (pLannotate 1.2.2; 33 found; start..end, strand, type, name):
     31..83      -  misc_feature   bom (fragment): basis of mobility region from pBR322
    238..617     +  enhancer       CMV enhancer: human cytomegalovirus immediate early enhancer
    618..817     +  promoter       CMV promoter: human cytomegalovirus (CMV) immediate early promoter
    835..1015    +  LTR            5' LTR (truncated): truncated 5' long terminal repeat (LTR) from HIV-1
   1062..1187    +  misc_feature   HIV-1 Ψ: packaging signal of human immunodeficiency virus type 1
   1171..1534    +  CDS            HIV-1 gag (fragment): gag protein from human immunodeficiency virus 1; gag
   1680..1913    +  misc_feature   RRE: The Rev response element (RRE) of HIV-1 allows for Rev-dependent mRNA export from the nucleus to the cytoplasm.
   2290..2390    +  CDS            Rev (fragment): human immunodeficiency virus 1 (HIV-1) Rev protein; rev; enhances nuclear export of unspliced and incompletely spliced viral mRNAs
   2440..2557    +  misc_feature   cPPT/CTS: central polypurine tract and central termination sequence of HIV-1
   2614..2680    +  CDS            small t antigen (fragment): SV40 (simian virus 40) small t antigen
   2687..3865    +  promoter       EF-1α promoter: strong constitutive promoter for human elongation factor EF-1α
   3881..3928    +  CDS            nucleoplasmin NLS: bipartite nuclear localization signal from nucleoplasmin
   3928..8029    +  CDS            dCas9 (fragment): catalytically dead mutant of the Cas9 endonuclease from the Streptococcus pyogenes Type II CRISPR/Cas system RNA-guided DNA-binding protein that lacks endonuclease activity due to the D10A mutation in the RuvC catalytic domain and the N863A mutation in the HNH catalytic domain
   8210..8608    +  CDS            BSD: blasticidin S deaminase; Aspergillus terreus BSD; confers resistance to blasticidin
   8609..8630    +  misc_feature   MCS (fragment): pBluescript multiple cloning site
   8633..9221    +  misc_feature   WPRE: woodchuck hepatitis virus posttranscriptional regulatory element
   9158..9739    +  CDS            nef (fragment): NEF_HV1H2 - Experimental evidence at protein level: Swiss-Prot protein existence level 1. Extracellular Nef protein targets CD4(+) T-lymphocytes for apoptosis by interacting with CXCR4 surface receptors. From Human immunodeficiency virus type 1 group M subtype B (isolate HXB2) (HIV-1).
   9746..9926    +  LTR            5' LTR (truncated): truncated 5' long terminal repeat (LTR) from HIV-1
   9958..10182   +  polyA_signal   bGH poly(A) signal: bovine growth hormone polyadenylation signal
  10186..10207   +  promoter       SV40 promoter (fragment): SV40 enhancer and early promoter
  10228..10656   +  rep_origin     f1 ori (sequence partly withheld): f1 bacteriophage origin of replication; arrow indicates direction of (+) strand synthesis
  10670..10999   +  promoter       SV40 promoter: SV40 enhancer and early promoter
  11047..11094   +  promoter       EM7 promoter: synthetic bacterial promoter&nbsp
  11113..11487   +  CDS            BleoR: antibiotic-binding protein; Sh ble from Streptoalloteichus hindustanus; confers resistance to bleomycin, phleomycin, and Zeocin™
  11497..11622   +  CDS            ble (fragment): BLE_KLEPN - Experimental evidence at protein level: Swiss-Prot protein existence level 1. Binding protein with a strong affinity to the bleomycin family of antibiotics. Binds to CL990; an antimitotic-antibiotic compound. From Klebsiella pneumoniae.
  11617..11738   +  polyA_signal   SV40 poly(A) signal: SV40 polyadenylation signal
  11809..11831   -  protein_bind   lac operator (fragment): The lac repressor binds to the lac operator to inhibit transcription in E. coli. This inhibition can be relieved by adding lactose or isopropyl-β-D-thiogalactopyranoside (IPTG). lac repressor encoded by lacI
  11835..11865   -  promoter       lac promoter: promoter for the E. coli lac operon
  11880..11901   -  protein_bind   CAP binding site: CAP binding activates transcription in the presence of cAMP. E. coli catabolite activator protein
  11914..12006   -  CDS            lacI (fragment): lac repressor; lacI; The lac repressor binds to the lac operator to inhibit transcription in E. coli. This inhibition can be relieved by adding lactose or isopropyl-β-D-thiogalactopyranoside (IPTG).
  12189..12777   -  rep_origin     ori: high-copy-number ColE1/pMB1/pBR322/pUC origin of replication
  12948..13808   -  CDS            AmpR: β-lactamase; bla; confers resistance to ampicillin, carbenicillin, and related antibiotics
  13809..13913   -  promoter       AmpR promoter: bla
>Addgene plasmid #102812 | Lv EF1a dCas9-HA 2A Blast | addgene full sequence | sequence record 198242 | Addgene NGS Result
GTCGACGGATCGGGAGATCTCCCGATCCCCTATGGTGCACTCTCAGTACAATCTGCTCTGATGCCGCATA
GTTAAGCCAGTATCTGCTCCCTGCTTGTGTGTTGGAGGTCGCTGAGTAGTGCGCGAGCAAAATTTAAGCT
ACAACAAGGCAAGGCTTGACCGACAATTGCATGAAGAATCTGCTTAGGGTTAGGCGTTTTGCGCTGCTTC
GCGATGTACGGGCCAGATATACGCGTTGACATTGATTATTGACTAGTTATTAATAGTAATCAATTACGGG
GTCATTAGTTCATAGCCCATATATGGAGTTCCGCGTTACATAACTTACGGTAAATGGCCCGCCTGGCTGA
CCGCCCAACGACCCCCGCCCATTGACGTCAATAATGACGTATGTTCCCATAGTAACGCCAATAGGGACTT
TCCATTGACGTCAATGGGTGGAGTATTTACGGTAAACTGCCCACTTGGCAGTACATCAAGTGTATCATAT
GCCAAGTACGCCCCCTATTGACGTCAATGACGGTAAATGGCCCGCCTGGCATTATGCCCAGTACATGACC
TTATGGGACTTTCCTACTTGGCAGTACATCTACGTATTAGTCATCGCTATTACCATGGTGATGCGGTTTT
GGCAGTACATCAATGGGCGTGGATAGCGGTTTGACTCACGGGGATTTCCAAGTCTCCACCCCATTGACGT
CAATGGGAGTTTGTTTTGGCACCAAAATCAACGGGACTTTCCAAAATGTCGTAACAACTCCGCCCCATTG
ACGCAAATGGGCGGTAGGCGTGTACGGTGGGAGGTCTATATAAGCAGCGCGTTTTGCCTGTACTGGGTCT
CTCTGGTTAGACCAGATCTGAGCCTGGGAGCTCTCTGGCTAACTAGGGAACCCACTGCTTAAGCCTCAAT
AAAGCTTGCCTTGAGTGCTTCAAGTAGTGTGTGCCCGTCTGTTGTGTGACTCTGGTAACTAGAGATCCCT
CAGACCCTTTTAGTCAGTGTGGAAAATCTCTAGCAGTGGCGCCCGAACAGGGACTTGAAAGCGAAAGGGA
AACCAGAGGAGCTCTCTCGACGCAGGACTCGGCTTGCTGAAGCGCGCACGGCAAGAGGCGAGGGGCGGCG
ACTGGTGAGTACGCCAAAAATTTTGACTAGCGGAGGCTAGAAGGAGAGAGATGGGTGCGAGAGCGTCAGT
ATTAAGCGGGGGAGAATTAGATCGCGATGGGAAAAAATTCGGTTAAGGCCAGGGGGAAAGAAAAAATATA
AATTAAAACATATAGTATGGGCAAGCAGGGAGCTAGAACGATTCGCAGTTAATCCTGGCCTGTTAGAAAC
ATCAGAAGGCTGTAGACAAATACTGGGACAGCTACAACCATCCCTTCAGACAGGATCAGAAGAACTTAGA
TCATTATATAATACAGTAGCAACCCTCTATTGTGTGCATCAAAGGATAGAGATAAAAGACACCAAGGAAG
CTTTAGACAAGATAGAGGAAGAGCAAAACAAAAGTAAGACCACCGCACAGCAAGCGGCCGCTGATCTTCA
GACCTGGAGGAGGAGATATGAGGGACAATTGGAGAAGTGAATTATATAAATATAAAGTAGTAAAAATTGA
ACCATTAGGAGTAGCACCCACCAAGGCAAAGAGAAGAGTGGTGCAGAGAGAAAAAAGAGCAGTGGGAATA
GGAGCTTTGTTCCTTGGGTTCTTGGGAGCAGCAGGAAGCACTATGGGCGCAGCGTCAATGACGCTGACGG
TACAGGCCAGACAATTATTGTCTGGTATAGTGCAGCAGCAGAACAATTTGCTGAGGGCTATTGAGGCGCA
ACAGCATCTGTTGCAACTCACAGTCTGGGGCATCAAGCAGCTCCAGGCAAGAATCCTGGCTGTGGAAAGA
TACCTAAAGGATCAACAGCTCCTGGGGATTTGGGGTTGCTCTGGAAAACTCATTTGCACCACTGCTGTGC
CTTGGAATGCTAGTTGGAGTAATAAATCTCTGGAACAGATTTGGAATCACACGACCTGGATGGAGTGGGA
CAGAGAAATTAACAATTACACAAGCTTAATACACTCCTTAATTGAAGAATCGCAAAACCAGCAAGAAAAG
AATGAACAAGAATTATTGGAATTAGATAAATGGGCAAGTTTGTGGAATTGGTTTAACATAACAAATTGGC
TGTGGTATATAAAATTATTCATAATGATAGTAGGAGGCTTGGTAGGTTTAAGAATAGTTTTTGCTGTACT
TTCTATAGTGAATAGAGTTAGGCAGGGATATTCACCATTATCGTTTCAGACCCACCTCCCAACCCCGAGG
GGACCCGACAGGCCCGAAGGAATAGAAGAAGAAGGTGGAGAGAGAGACAGAGACAGATCCATTCGATTAG
TGAACGGATCGGCACTGCGTGCGCCAATTCTGCAGACAAATGGCAGTATTCATCCACAATTTTAAAAGAA
AAGGGGGGATTGGGGGGTACAGTGCAGGGGAAAGAATAGTAGACATAATAGCAACAGACATACAAACTAA
AGAATTACAAAAACAAATTACAAAAATTCAAAATTTTCGGGTTTATTACAGGGACAGCAGAGATCCAGTT
TGGTTAATTAGCTAGCTGCAAAGATGGATAAAGTTTTAAACAGAGAGGAATCTTTGCAGCTAATGGACCT
TCTAGGTCTTGAAAGGAGTGGGAATTGGCTCCGGTGCCCGTCAGTGGGCAGAGCGCACATCGCCCACAGT
CCCCGAGAAGTTGGGGGGAGGGGTCGGCAATTGAACCGGTGCCTAGAGAAGGTGGCGCGGGGTAAACTGG
GAAAGTGATGTCGTGTACTGGCTCCGCCTTTTTCCCGAGGGTGGGGGAGAACCGTATATAAGTGCAGTAG
TCGCCGTGAACGTTCTTTTTCGCAACGGGTTTGCCGCCAGAACACAGGTAAGTGCCGTGTGTGGTTCCCG
CGGGCCTGGCCTCTTTACGGGTTATGGCCCTTGCGTGCCTTGAATTACTTCCACCTGGCTGCAGTACGTG
ATTCTTGATCCCGAGCTTCGGGTTGGAAGTGGGTGGGAGAGTTCGAGGCCTTGCGCTTAAGGAGCCCCTT
CGCCTCGTGCTTGAGTTGAGGCCTGGCCTGGGCGCTGGGGCCGCCGCGTGCGAATCTGGTGGCACCTTCG
CGCCTGTCTCGCTGCTTTCGATAAGTCTCTAGCCATTTAAAATTTTTGATGACCTGCTGCGACGCTTTTT
TTCTGGCAAGATAGTCTTGTAAATGCGGGCCAAGATCTGCACACTGGTATTTCGGTTTTTGGGGCCGCGG
GCGGCGACGGGGCCCGTGCGTCCCAGCGCACATGTTCGGCGAGGCGGGGCCTGCGAGCGCGGCCACCGAG
AATCGGACGGGGGTAGTCTCAAGCTGGCCGGCCTGCTCTGGTGCCTGGCCTCGCGCCGCCGTGTATCGCC
CCGCCCTGGGCGGCAAGGCTGGCCCGGTCGGCACCAGTTGCGTGAGCGGAAAGATGGCCGCTTCCCGGCC
CTGCTGCAGGGAGCTCAAAATGGAGGACGCGGCGCTCGGGAGAGCGGGCGGGTGAGTCACCCACACAAAG
GAAAAGGGCCTTTCCGTCCTCAGCCGTCGCTTCATGTGACTCCACGGAGTACCGGGCGCCGTCCAGGCAC
CTCGATTAGTTCTCGAGCTTTTGGAGTACGTCGTCTTTAGGTTGGGGGGAGGGGTTTTATGCGATGGAGT
TTCCCCACACTGAGTGGGTGGAGACTGAAGTTAGGCCAGCTTGGCACTTGATGTAATTCTCCTTGGAATT
TGCCCTTTTTGAGTTTGGATCTTGGTTCATTCTCAAGCCTCAGACAGTGGTTCAAAGTTTTTTTCTTCCA
TTTCAGGTGTCGTGACGTACGGCCACCATGAAAAGGCCGGCGGCCACGAAAAAGGCCGGCCAGGCAAAAA
AGAAAAAGGACAAGAAGTACAGCATCGGCCTGGCCATCGGCACCAACTCTGTGGGCTGGGCCGTGATCAC
CGACGAGTACAAGGTGCCCAGCAAGAAATTCAAGGTGCTGGGCAACACCGACCGGCACAGCATCAAGAAG
AACCTGATCGGAGCCCTGCTGTTCGACAGCGGCGAAACAGCCGAGGCCACCCGGCTGAAGAGAACCGCCA
GAAGAAGATACACCAGACGGAAGAACCGGATCTGCTATCTGCAAGAGATCTTCAGCAACGAGATGGCCAA
GGTGGACGACAGCTTCTTCCACAGACTGGAAGAGTCCTTCCTGGTGGAAGAGGATAAGAAGCACGAGCGG
CACCCCATCTTCGGCAACATCGTGGACGAGGTGGCCTACCACGAGAAGTACCCCACCATCTACCACCTGA
GAAAGAAACTGGTGGACAGCACCGACAAGGCCGACCTGCGGCTGATCTATCTGGCCCTGGCCCACATGAT
CAAGTTCCGGGGCCACTTCCTGATCGAGGGCGACCTGAACCCCGACAACAGCGACGTGGACAAGCTGTTC
ATCCAGCTGGTGCAGACCTACAACCAGCTGTTCGAGGAAAACCCCATCAACGCCAGCGGCGTGGACGCCA
AGGCCATCCTGTCTGCCAGACTGAGCAAGAGCAGACGGCTGGAAAATCTGATCGCCCAGCTGCCCGGCGA
GAAGAAGAATGGCCTGTTCGGCAACCTGATTGCCCTGAGCCTGGGCCTGACCCCCAACTTCAAGAGCAAC
TTCGACCTGGCCGAGGATGCCAAACTGCAGCTGAGCAAGGACACCTACGACGACGACCTGGACAACCTGC
TGGCCCAGATCGGCGACCAGTACGCCGACCTGTTTCTGGCCGCCAAGAACCTGTCCGACGCCATCCTGCT
GAGCGACATCCTGAGAGTGAACACCGAGATCACCAAGGCCCCCCTGAGCGCCTCTATGATCAAGAGATAC
GACGAGCACCACCAGGACCTGACCCTGCTGAAAGCTCTCGTGCGGCAGCAGCTGCCTGAGAAGTACAAAG
AGATTTTCTTCGACCAGAGCAAGAACGGCTACGCCGGCTACATTGACGGCGGAGCCAGCCAGGAAGAGTT
CTACAAGTTCATCAAGCCCATCCTGGAAAAGATGGACGGCACCGAGGAACTGCTCGTGAAGCTGAACAGA
GAGGACCTGCTGCGGAAGCAGCGGACCTTCGACAACGGCAGCATCCCCCACCAGATCCACCTGGGAGAGC
TGCACGCCATTCTGCGGCGGCAGGAAGATTTTTACCCATTCCTGAAGGACAACCGGGAAAAGATCGAGAA
GATCCTGACCTTCCGCATCCCCTACTACGTGGGCCCTCTGGCCAGGGGAAACAGCAGATTCGCCTGGATG
ACCAGAAAGAGCGAGGAAACCATCACCCCCTGGAACTTCGAGGAAGTGGTGGACAAGGGCGCTTCCGCCC
AGAGCTTCATCGAGCGGATGACCAACTTCGATAAGAACCTGCCCAACGAGAAGGTGCTGCCCAAGCACAG
CCTGCTGTACGAGTACTTCACCGTGTATAACGAGCTGACCAAAGTGAAATACGTGACCGAGGGAATGAGA
AAGCCCGCCTTCCTGAGCGGCGAGCAGAAAAAGGCCATCGTGGACCTGCTGTTCAAGACCAACCGGAAAG
TGACCGTGAAGCAGCTGAAAGAGGACTACTTCAAGAAAATCGAGTGCTTCGACTCCGTGGAAATCTCCGG
CGTGGAAGATCGGTTCAACGCCTCCCTGGGCACATACCACGATCTGCTGAAAATTATCAAGGACAAGGAC
TTCCTGGACAATGAGGAAAACGAGGACATTCTGGAAGATATCGTGCTGACCCTGACACTGTTTGAGGACA
GAGAGATGATCGAGGAACGGCTGAAAACCTATGCCCACCTGTTCGACGACAAAGTGATGAAGCAGCTGAA
GCGGCGGAGATACACCGGCTGGGGCAGGCTGAGCCGGAAGCTGATCAACGGCATCCGGGACAAGCAGTCC
GGCAAGACAATCCTGGATTTCCTGAAGTCCGACGGCTTCGCCAACAGAAACTTCATGCAGCTGATCCACG
ACGACAGCCTGACCTTTAAAGAGGACATCCAGAAAGCCCAGGTGTCCGGCCAGGGCGATAGCCTGCACGA
GCACATTGCCAATCTGGCCGGCAGCCCCGCCATTAAGAAGGGCATCCTGCAGACAGTGAAGGTGGTGGAC
GAGCTCGTGAAAGTGATGGGCCGGCACAAGCCCGAGAACATCGTGATCGAAATGGCCAGAGAGAACCAGA
CCACCCAGAAGGGACAGAAGAACAGCCGCGAGAGAATGAAGCGGATCGAAGAGGGCATCAAAGAGCTGGG
CAGCCAGATCCTGAAAGAACACCCCGTGGAAAACACCCAGCTGCAGAACGAGAAGCTGTACCTGTACTAC
CTGCAGAATGGGCGGGATATGTACGTGGACCAGGAACTGGACATCAACCGGCTGTCCGACTACGATGTGG
ACCACATCGTGCCTCAGAGCTTTCTGAAGGACGACTCCATCGACAACAAGGTGCTGACCAGAAGCGACAA
GGCCCGGGGCAAGAGCGACAACGTGCCCTCCGAAGAGGTCGTGAAGAAGATGAAGAACTACTGGCGGCAG
CTGCTGAACGCCAAGCTGATTACCCAGAGAAAGTTCGACAATCTGACCAAGGCCGAGAGAGGCGGCCTGA
GCGAACTGGATAAGGCCGGCTTCATCAAGAGACAGCTGGTGGAAACCCGGCAGATCACAAAGCACGTGGC
ACAGATCCTGGACTCCCGGATGAACACTAAGTACGACGAGAATGACAAGCTGATCCGGGAAGTGAAAGTG
ATCACCCTGAAGTCCAAGCTGGTGTCCGATTTCCGGAAGGATTTCCAGTTTTACAAAGTGCGCGAGATCA
ACAACTACCACCACGCCCACGACGCCTACCTGAACGCCGTCGTGGGAACCGCCCTGATCAAAAAGTACCC
TAAGCTGGAAAGCGAGTTCGTGTACGGCGACTACAAGGTGTACGACGTGCGGAAGATGATCGCCAAGAGC
GAGCAGGAAATCGGCAAGGCTACCGCCAAGTACTTCTTCTACAGCAACATCATGAACTTTTTCAAGACCG
AGATTACCCTGGCCAACGGCGAGATCCGGAAGCGGCCTCTGATCGAGACAAACGGCGAAACCGGGGAGAT
CGTGTGGGATAAGGGCCGGGATTTTGCCACCGTGCGGAAAGTGCTGAGCATGCCCCAAGTGAATATCGTG
AAAAAGACCGAGGTGCAGACAGGCGGCTTCAGCAAAGAGTCTATCCTGCCCAAGAGGAACAGCGATAAGC
TGATCGCCAGAAAGAAGGACTGGGACCCTAAGAAGTACGGCGGCTTCGACAGCCCCACCGTGGCCTATTC
TGTGCTGGTGGTGGCCAAAGTGGAAAAGGGCAAGTCCAAGAAACTGAAGAGTGTGAAAGAGCTGCTGGGG
ATCACCATCATGGAAAGAAGCAGCTTCGAGAAGAATCCCATCGACTTTCTGGAAGCCAAGGGCTACAAAG
AAGTGAAAAAGGACCTGATCATCAAGCTGCCTAAGTACTCCCTGTTCGAGCTGGAAAACGGCCGGAAGAG
AATGCTGGCCTCTGCCGGCGAACTGCAGAAGGGAAACGAACTGGCCCTGCCCTCCAAATATGTGAACTTC
CTGTACCTGGCCAGCCACTATGAGAAGCTGAAGGGCTCCCCCGAGGATAATGAGCAGAAACAGCTGTTTG
TGGAACAGCACAAGCACTACCTGGACGAGATCATCGAGCAGATCAGCGAGTTCTCCAAGAGAGTGATCCT
GGCCGACGCTAATCTGGACAAAGTGCTGTCCGCCTACAACAAGCACCGGGATAAGCCCATCAGAGAGCAG
GCCGAGAATATCATCCACCTGTTTACCCTGACCAATCTGGGAGCCCCTGCCGCCTTCAAGTACTTTGACA
CCACCATCGACCGGAAGAGGTACACCAGCACCAAAGAGGTGCTGGACGCCACCCTGATCCACCAGAGCAT
CACCGGCCTGTACGAGACACGGATCGACCTGTCTCAGCTGGGAGGCGACAGCGCTGGAGGAGGTGGAAGC
GGAGGAGGAGGAAGCGGAGGAGGAGGTAGCGGACCTAAGAAAAAGAGGAAGGTGGCGGCCGCTGGATCCT
ATCCGTACGACGTACCAGACTACGCAGGCAGTGGAGAGGGCAGAGGAAGTCTGCTAACATGCGGTGACGT
CGAGGAGAATCCTGGCCCAATGGCCAAGCCTTTGTCTCAAGAAGAATCCACCCTCATTGAAAGAGCAACG
GCTACAATCAACAGCATCCCCATCTCTGAAGACTACAGCGTCGCCAGCGCAGCTCTCTCTAGCGACGGCC
GCATCTTCACTGGTGTCAATGTATATCATTTTACTGGGGGACCTTGTGCAGAACTCGTGGTGCTGGGCAC
TGCTGCTGCTGCGGCAGCTGGCAACCTGACTTGTATCGTCGCGATCGGAAATGAGAACAGGGGCATCTTG
AGCCCCTGCGGACGGTGCCGACAGGTGCTTCTCGATCTGCATCCTGGGATCAAAGCCATAGTGAAGGACA
GTGATGGACAGCCGACGGCAGTTGGGATTCGTGAATTGCTGCCCTCTGGTTATGTGTGGGAGGGCTAAGA
ATTCGATATCAAGCTTATCGGTAATCAACCTCTGGATTACAAAATTTGTGAAAGATTGACTGGTATTCTT
AACTATGTTGCTCCTTTTACGCTATGTGGATACGCTGCTTTAATGCCTTTGTATCATGCTATTGCTTCCC
GTATGGCTTTCATTTTCTCCTCCTTGTATAAATCCTGGTTGCTGTCTCTTTATGAGGAGTTGTGGCCCGT
TGTCAGGCAACGTGGCGTGGTGTGCACTGTGTTTGCTGACGCAACCCCCACTGGTTGGGGCATTGCCACC
ACCTGTCAGCTCCTTTCCGGGACTTTCGCTTTCCCCCTCCCTATTGCCACGGCGGAACTCATCGCCGCCT
GCCTTGCCCGCTGCTGGACAGGGGCTCGGCTGTTGGGCACTGACAATTCCGTGGTGTTGTCGGGGAAATC
ATCGTCCTTTCCTTGGCTGCTCGCCTGTGTTGCCACCTGGATTCTGCGCGGGACGTCCTTCTGCTACGTC
CCTTCGGCCCTCAATCCAGCGGACCTTCCTTCCCGCGGCCTGCTGCCGGCTCTGCGGCCTCTTCCGCGTC
TTCGCCTTCGCCCTCAGACGAGTCGGATCTCCCTTTGGGCCGCCTCCCCGCATCGATACCGTCGACCTCG
AGACCTAGAAAAACATGGAGCAATCACAAGTAGCAATACAGCAGCTACCAATGCTGATTGTGCCTGGCTA
GAAGCACAAGAGGAGGAGGAGGTGGGTTTTCCAGTCACACCTCAGGTACCTTTAAGACCAATGACTTACA
AGGCAGCTGTAGATCTTAGCCACTTTTTAAAAGAAAAGGGGGGACTGGAAGGGCTAATTCACTCCCAACG
AAGACAAGATATCCTTGATCTGTGGATCTACCACACACAAGGCTACTTCCCTGATTGGCAGAACTACACA
CCAGGGCCAGGGATCAGATATCCACTGACCTTTGGATGGTGCTACAAGCTAGTACCAGTTGAGCAAGAGA
AGGTAGAAGAAGCCAATGAAGGAGAGAACACCCGCTTGTTACACCCTGTGAGCCTGCATGGGATGGATGA
CCCGGAGAGAGAAGTATTAGAGTGGAGGTTTGACAGCCGCCTAGCATTTCATCACATGGCCCGAGAGCTG
CATCCGGACTGTACTGGGTCTCTCTGGTTAGACCAGATCTGAGCCTGGGAGCTCTCTGGCTAACTAGGGA
ACCCACTGCTTAAGCCTCAATAAAGCTTGCCTTGAGTGCTTCAAGTAGTGTGTGCCCGTCTGTTGTGTGA
CTCTGGTAACTAGAGATCCCTCAGACCCTTTTAGTCAGTGTGGAAAATCTCTAGCAGGGCCCGTTTAAAC
CCGCTGATCAGCCTCGACTGTGCCTTCTAGTTGCCAGCCATCTGTTGTTTGCCCCTCCCCCGTGCCTTCC
TTGACCCTGGAAGGTGCCACTCCCACTGTCCTTTCCTAATAAAATGAGGAAATTGCATCGCATTGTCTGA
GTAGGTGTCATTCTATTCTGGGGGGTGGGGTGGGGCAGGACAGCAAGGGGGAGGATTGGGAAGACAATAG
CAGGCATGCTGGGGATGCGGTGGGCTCTATGGCTTCTGAGGCGGAAAGAACCAGCTGGGGCTCTAGGGGG
TATCCCC
[124 nt withheld, positions 10228-10351]
C
[91 nt withheld, positions 10353-10443]
A
[49 nt withheld, positions 10445-10493]
CCTTTGACGTTGGAGTCCACGTTCTTT
[37 nt withheld, positions 10521-10557]
ACCCTATCTCGGTCTATTCTTTTGATTTATAAGGGATTTTGCCGATTTCGGCCTATTGGTTAAAAAATGA
GCTGATTTAACAAAAATTTAACGCGAATTAATTCTGTGGAATGTGTGTCAGTTAGGGTGTGGAAAGTCCC
CAGGCTCCCCAGCAGGCAGAAGTATGCAAAGCATGCATCTCAATTAGTCAGCAACCAGGTGTGGAAAGTC
CCCAGGCTCCCCAGCAGGCAGAAGTATGCAAAGCATGCATCTCAATTAGTCAGCAACCATAGTCCCGCCC
CTAACTCCGCCCATCCCGCCCCTAACTCCGCCCAGTTCCGCCCATTCTCCGCCCCATGGCTGACTAATTT
TTTTTATTTATGCAGAGGCCGAGGCCGCCTCTGCCTCTGAGCTATTCCAGAAGTAGTGAGGAGGCTTTTT
TGGAGGCCTAGGCTTTTGCAAAAAGCTCCCGGGAGCTTGTATATCCATTTTCGGATCTGATCAGCACGTG
TTGACAATTAATCATCGGCATAGTATATCGGCATAGTATAATACGACAAGGTGAGGAACTAAACCATGGC
CAAGTTGACCAGTGCCGTTCCGGTGCTCACCGCGCGCGACGTCGCCGGAGCGGTCGAGTTCTGGACCGAC
CGGCTCGGGTTCTCCCGGGACTTCGTGGAGGACGACTTCGCCGGTGTGGTCCGGGACGACGTGACCCTGT
TCATCAGCGCGGTCCAGGACCAGGTGGTGCCGGACAACACCCTGGCCTGGGTGTGGGTGCGCGGCCTGGA
CGAGCTGTACGCCGAGTGGTCGGAGGTCGTGTCCACGAACTTCCGGGACGCCTCCGGGCCGGCCATGACC
GAGATCGGCGAGCAGCCGTGGGGGCGGGAGTTCGCCCTGCGCGACCCGGCCGGCAACTGCGTGCACTTCG
TGGCCGAGGAGCAGGACTGACACGTGCTACGAGATTTCGATTCCACCGCCGCCTTCTATGAAAGGTTGGG
CTTCGGAATCGTTTTCCGGGACGCCGGCTGGATGATCCTCCAGCGCGGGGATCTCATGCTGGAGTTCTTC
GCCCACCCCAACTTGTTTATTGCAGCTTATAATGGTTACAAATAAAGCAATAGCATCACAAATTTCACAA
ATAAAGCATTTTTTTCACTGCATTCTAGTTGTGGTTTGTCCAAACTCATCAATGTATCTTATCATGTCTG
TATACCGTCGACCTCTAGCTAGAGCTTGGCGTAATCATGGTCATAGCTGTTTCCTGTGTGAAATTGTTAT
CCGCTCACAATTCCACACAACATACGAGCCGGAAGCATAAAGTGTAAAGCCTGGGGTGCCTAATGAGTGA
GCTAACTCACATTAATTGCGTTGCGCTCACTGCCCGCTTTCCAGTCGGGAAACCTGTCGTGCCAGCTGCA
TTAATGAATCGGCCAACGCGCGGGGAGAGGCGGTTTGCGTATTGGGCGCTCTTCCGCTTCCTCGCTCACT
GACTCGCTGCGCTCGGTCGTTCGGCTGCGGCGAGCGGTATCAGCTCACTCAAAGGCGGTAATACGGTTAT
CCACAGAATCAGGGGATAACGCAGGAAAGAACATGTGAGCAAAAGGCCAGCAAAAGGCCAGGAACCGTAA
AAAGGCCGCGTTGCTGGCGTTTTTCCATAGGCTCCGCCCCCCTGACGAGCATCACAAAAATCGACGCTCA
AGTCAGAGGTGGCGAAACCCGACAGGACTATAAAGATACCAGGCGTTTCCCCCTGGAAGCTCCCTCGTGC
GCTCTCCTGTTCCGACCCTGCCGCTTACCGGATACCTGTCCGCCTTTCTCCCTTCGGGAAGCGTGGCGCT
TTCTCATAGCTCACGCTGTAGGTATCTCAGTTCGGTGTAGGTCGTTCGCTCCAAGCTGGGCTGTGTGCAC
GAACCCCCCGTTCAGCCCGACCGCTGCGCCTTATCCGGTAACTATCGTCTTGAGTCCAACCCGGTAAGAC
ACGACTTATCGCCACTGGCAGCAGCCACTGGTAACAGGATTAGCAGAGCGAGGTATGTAGGCGGTGCTAC
AGAGTTCTTGAAGTGGTGGCCTAACTACGGCTACACTAGAAGAACAGTATTTGGTATCTGCGCTCTGCTG
AAGCCAGTTACCTTCGGAAAAAGAGTTGGTAGCTCTTGATCCGGCAAACAAACCACCGCTGGTAGCGGTG
GTTTTTTTGTTTGCAAGCAGCAGATTACGCGCAGAAAAAAAGGATCTCAAGAAGATCCTTTGATCTTTTC
TACGGGGTCTGACGCTCAGTGGAACGAAAACTCACGTTAAGGGATTTTGGTCATGAGATTATCAAAAAGG
ATCTTCACCTAGATCCTTTTAAATTAAAAATGAAGTTTTAAATCAATCTAAAGTATATATGAGTAAACTT
GGTCTGACAGTTACCAATGCTTAATCAGTGAGGCACCTATCTCAGCGATCTGTCTATTTCGTTCATCCAT
AGTTGCCTGACTCCCCGTCGTGTAGATAACTACGATACGGGAGGGCTTACCATCTGGCCCCAGTGCTGCA
ATGATACCGCGAGACCCACGCTCACCGGCTCCAGATTTATCAGCAATAAACCAGCCAGCCGGAAGGGCCG
AGCGCAGAAGTGGTCCTGCAACTTTATCCGCCTCCATCCAGTCTATTAATTGTTGCCGGGAAGCTAGAGT
AAGTAGTTCGCCAGTTAATAGTTTGCGCAACGTTGTTGCCATTGCTACAGGCATCGTGGTGTCACGCTCG
TCGTTTGGTATGGCTTCATTCAGCTCCGGTTCCCAACGATCAAGGCGAGTTACATGATCCCCCATGTTGT
GCAAAAAAGCGGTTAGCTCCTTCGGTCCTCCGATCGTTGTCAGAAGTAAGTTGGCCGCAGTGTTATCACT
CATGGTTATGGCAGCACTGCATAATTCTCTTACTGTCATGCCATCCGTAAGATGCTTTTCTGTGACTGGT
GAGTACTCAACCAAGTCATTCTGAGAATAGTGTATGCGGCGACCGAGTTGCTCTTGCCCGGCGTCAATAC
GGGATAATACCGCGCCACATAGCAGAACTTTAAAAGTGCTCATCATTGGAAAACGTTCTTCGGGGCGAAA
ACTCTCAAGGATCTTACCGCTGTTGAGATCCAGTTCGATGTAACCCACTCGTGCACCCAACTGATCTTCA
GCATCTTTTACTTTCACCAGCGTTTCTGGGTGAGCAAAAACAGGAAGGCAAAATGCCGCAAAAAAGGGAA
TAAGGGCGACACGGAAATGTTGAATACTCATACTCTTCCTTTTTCAATATTATTGAAGCATTTATCAGGG
TTATTGTCTCATGAGCGGATACATATTTGAATGTATTTAGAAAAATAAACAAATAGGGGTTCCGCGCACA
TTTCCCCGAAAAGTGCCACCTGAC
